>Addgene plasmid #170817 | pW301-lenti-spsgRNA-hsITGB1-pEF1s-NLS-mNeonGreen-P2A-BlastR | addgene full sequence | sequence record 334381 | Addgene NGS Result
TGATGCGGTTTTGGCAGTACATCAATGGGCGTGGATAGCGGTTTGACTCACGGGGATTTCCAAGTCTCCA
CCCCATTGACGTCAATGGGAGTTTGTTTTGGCACCAAAATCAACGGGACTTTCCAAAATGTCGTAACAAC
TCCGCCCCATTGACGCAAATGGGCGGTAGGCGTGTACGGTGGGAGGTCTATATAAGCAGCGCGTTTTGCC
TGTACTGGGTCTCTCTGGTTAGACCAGATCTGAGCCTGGGAGCTCTCTGGCTAACTAGGGAACCCACTGC
TTAAGCCTCAATAAAGCTTGCCTTGAGTGCTTCAAGTAGTGTGTGCCCGTCTGTTGTGTGACTCTGGTAA
CTAGAGATCCCTCAGACCCTTTTAGTCAGTGTGGAAAATCTCTAGCAGTGGCGCCCGAACAGGGACTTGA
AAGCGAAAGGGAAACCAGAGGAGCTCTCTCGACGCAGGACTCGGCTTGCTGAAGCGCGCACGGCAAGAGG
CGAGGGGCGGCGACTGGTGAGTACGCCAAAAATTTTGACTAGCGGAGGCTAGAAGGAGAGAGATGGGTGC
GAGAGCGTCAGTATTAAGCGGGGGAGAATTAGATCGCGATGGGAAAAAATTCGGTTAAGGCCAGGGGGAA
AGAAAAAATATAAATTAAAACATATAGTATGGGCAAGCAGGGAGCTAGAACGATTCGCAGTTAATCCTGG
CCTGTTAGAAACATCAGAAGGCTGTAGACAAATACTGGGACAGCTACAACCATCCCTTCAGACAGGATCA
GAAGAACTTAGATCATTATATAATACAGTAGCAACCCTCTATTGTGTGCATCAAAGGATAGAGATAAAAG
ACACCAAGGAAGCTTTAGACAAGATAGAGGAAGAGCAAAACAAAAGTAAGACCACCGCACAGCAAGCGGC
CGCTGATCTTCAGACCTGGAGGAGGAGATATGAGGGACAATTGGAGAAGTGAATTATATAAATATAAAGT
AGTAAAAATTGAACCATTAGGAGTAGCACCCACCAAGGCAAAGAGAAGAGTGGTGCAGAGAGAAAAAAGA
GCAGTGGGAATAGGAGCTTTGTTCCTTGGGTTCTTGGGAGCAGCAGGAAGCACTATGGGCGCAGCGTCAA
TGACGCTGACGGTACAGGCCAGACAATTATTGTCTGGTATAGTGCAGCAGCAGAACAATTTGCTGAGGGC
TATTGAGGCGCAACAGCATCTGTTGCAACTCACAGTCTGGGGCATCAAGCAGCTCCAGGCAAGAATCCTG
GCTGTGGAAAGATACCTAAAGGATCAACAGCTCCTGGGGATTTGGGGTTGCTCTGGAAAACTCATTTGCA
CCACTGCTGTGCCTTGGAATGCTAGTTGGAGTAATAAATCTCTGGAACAGATTTGGAATCACACGACCTG
GATGGAGTGGGACAGAGAAATTAACAATTACACAAGCTTAATACACTCCTTAATTGAAGAATCGCAAAAC
CAGCAAGAAAAGAATGAACAAGAATTATTGGAATTAGATAAATGGGCAAGTTTGTGGAATTGGTTTAACA
TAACAAATTGGCTGTGGTATATAAAATTATTCATAATGATAGTAGGAGGCTTGGTAGGTTTAAGAATAGT
TTTTGCTGTACTTTCTATAGTGAATAGAGTTAGGCAGGGATATTCACCATTATCGTTTCAGACCCACCTC
CCAACCCCGAGGGGACCCGACAGGCCCGAAGGAATAGAAGAAGAAGGTGGAGAGAGAGACAGAGACAGAT
CCATTCGATTAGTGAACGGATCGGCACTGCGTGCGCCAATTCTGCAGACAAATGGCAGTATTCATCCACA
ATTTTAAAAGAAAAGGGGGGATTGGGGGGTACAGTGCAGGGGAAAGAATAGTAGACATAATAGCAACAGA
CATACAAACTAAAGAATTACAAAAACAAATTACAAAAATTCAAAATTTTCGGGTTTATTACAGGGACAGC
AGAGATCCAGTTTGGTTAATTAAGGTACCGAGGGCCTATTTCCCATGATTCCTTCATATTTGCATATACG
ATACAAGGCTGTTAGAGAGATAATTAGAATTAATTTGACTGTAAACACAAAGATATTAGTACAAAATACG
TGACGTAGAAAGTAATAATTTCTTGGGTAGTTTGCAGTTTTAAAATTATGTTTTAAAATGGACTATCATA
TGCTTACCGTAACTTGAAAGTATTTCGATTTCTTGGCTTTATATATCTTGTGGAAAGGACGAAACACCGG
ACGCCGCGCGGAAAAGGTGTTTTAGAGCTAGAAATAGCAAGTTAAAATAAGGCTAGTCCGTTATCAACTT
GAAAAAGTGGCACCGAGTCGGTGCTTTTTTGAATTCGCTAGCTAGGTCTTGAAAGGAGTGGGAATTGGCT
CCGGTGCCCGTCAGTGGGCAGAGCGCACATCGCCCACAGTCCCCGAGAAGTTGGGGGGAGGGGTCGGCAA
TTGATCCGGTGCCTAGAGAAGGTGGCGCGGGGTAAACTGGGAAAGTGATGTCGTGTACTGGCTCCGCCTT
TTTCCCGAGGGTGGGGGAGAACCGTATATAAGTGCAGTAGTCGCCGTGAACGTTCTTTTTCGCAACGGGT
TTGCCGCCAGAACACAGGACCGGTTCTAGAGCGCTGCCACCATGAAGCGACCTGCCGCCACAAAGAAGGC
TGGACAGGCTAAGAAGAAGAAAGTGAGCAAGGGCGAGGAGGATAACATGGCCTCTCTCCCAGCGACACAT
GAGTTACACATCTTTGGCTCCATCAACGGTGTGGACTTTGACATGGTGGGTCAGGGCACCGGCAATCCAA
ATGATGGTTATGAGGAGTTAAACCTGAAGTCCACCAAGGGTGACCTCCAGTTCTCCCCCTGGATTCTGGT
CCCTCATATCGGGTATGGCTTCCATCAGTACCTGCCCTACCCTGACGGGATGTCGCCTTTCCAGGCCGCC
ATGGTAGATGGCTCCGGATACCAAGTCCATCGCACAATGCAGTTTGAAGATGGTGCCTCCCTTACTGTTA
ACTACCGCTACACCTACGAGGGAAGCCACATCAAAGGAGAGGCCCAGGTGAAGGGGACTGGTTTCCCTGC
TGACGGTCCTGTGATGACCAACTCGCTGACCGCTGCGGACTGGTGCAGGTCGAAGAAGACTTACCCCAAC
GACAAAACCATCATCAGTACCTTTAAGTGGAGTTACACCACTGGAAATGGCAAGCGCTACCGGAGCACTG
CGCGGACCACCTACACCTTTGCCAAGCCAATGGCGGCTAACTATCTGAAGAACCAGCCGATGTACGTGTT
CCGTAAGACGGAGCTCAAGCACTCCAAGACCGAGCTCAACTTCAAGGAGTGGCAAAAGGCCTTTACCGAT
GTGATGGGCATGGACGAGCTGTACAAGGGATCCGGCGCAACAAACTTCTCTCTGCTGAAACAAGCCGGAG
ATGTCGAAGAGAATCCTGGACCGATGGCCAAGCCTTTGTCTCAAGAAGAATCCACCCTCATTGAAAGAGC
AACGGCTACAATCAACAGCATCCCCATCTCTGAAGACTACAGCGTCGCCAGCGCAGCTCTCTCTAGCGAC
GGCCGCATCTTCACTGGTGTCAATGTATATCATTTTACTGGGGGACCTTGTGCAGAACTCGTGGTGCTGG
GCACTGCTGCTGCTGCGGCAGCTGGCAACCTGACTTGTATCGTCGCGATCGGAAATGAGAACAGGGGCAT
CTTGAGCCCCTGCGGACGGTGCCGACAGGTGCTTCTCGATCTGCATCCTGGGATCAAAGCCATAGTGAAG
GACAGTGATGGACAGCCGACGGCAGTTGGGATTCGTGAATTGCTGCCCTCTGGTTATGTGTGGGAGGGCT
AAACGCGTTAAGTCGACAATCAACCTCTGGATTACAAAATTTGTGAAAGATTGACTGGTATTCTTAACTA
TGTTGCTCCTTTTACGCTATGTGGATACGCTGCTTTAATGCCTTTGTATCATGCTATTGCTTCCCGTATG
GCTTTCATTTTCTCCTCCTTGTATAAATCCTGGTTGCTGTCTCTTTATGAGGAGTTGTGGCCCGTTGTCA
GGCAACGTGGCGTGGTGTGCACTGTGTTTGCTGACGCAACCCCCACTGGTTGGGGCATTGCCACCACCTG
TCAGCTCCTTTCCGGGACTTTCGCTTTCCCCCTCCCTATTGCCACGGCGGAACTCATCGCCGCCTGCCTT
GCCCGCTGCTGGACAGGGGCTCGGCTGTTGGGCACTGACAATTCCGTGGTGTTGTCGGGGAAATCATCGT
CCTTTCCTTGGCTGCTCGCCTGTGTTGCCACCTGGATTCTGCGCGGGACGTCCTTCTGCTACGTCCCTTC
GGCCCTCAATCCAGCGGACCTTCCTTCCCGCGGCCTGCTGCCGGCTCTGCGGCCTCTTCCGCGTCTTCGC
CTTCGCCCTCAGACGAGTCGGATCTCCCTTTGGGCCGCCTCCCCGCGTCGACTTTAAGACCAATGACTTA
CAAGGCAGCTGTAGATCTTAGCCACTTTTTAAAAGAAAAGGGGGGACTGGAAGGGCTAATTCACTCCCAA
CGAAGACAAGATCTGCTTTTTGCTTGTACTGGGTCTCTCTGGTTAGACCAGATCTGAGCCTGGGAGCTCT
CTGGCTAACTAGGGAACCCACTGCTTAAGCCTCAATAAAGCTTGCCTTGAGTGCTTCAAGTAGTGTGTGC
CCGTCTGTTGTGTGACTCTGGTAACTAGAGATCCCTCAGACCCTTTTAGTCAGTGTGGAAAATCTCTAGC
AGGGCCCGTTTAAACCCGCTGATCAGCCTCGACTGTGCCTTCTAGTTGCCAGCCATCTGTTGTTTGCCCC
TCCCCCGTGCCTTCCTTGACCCTGGAAGGTGCCACTCCCACTGTCCTTTCCTAATAAAATGAGGAAATTG
CATCGCATTGTCTGAGTAGGTGTCATTCTATTCTGGGGGGTGGGGTGGGGCAGGACAGCAAGGGGGAGGA
TTGGGAAGACAATAGCAGGCATGCTGGGGATGCGGTGGGCTCTATGGCTTCTGAGGCGGAAAGAACCAGC
TGGGGCTCTAGGGGGTATCCCC
[124 nt withheld, positions 5063-5186]
C
[91 nt withheld, positions 5188-5278]
A
[49 nt withheld, positions 5280-5328]
CCTTTGACGTTGGAGTCCACGTTCTTT
[37 nt withheld, positions 5356-5392]
ACCCTATCTCGGTCTATTCTTTTGATTTATAAGGGATTTTGCCGATTTCGGCCTATTGGTTAAAAAATGA
GCTGATTTAACAAAAATTTAACGCGAATTAATTCTGTGGAATGTGTGTCAGTTAGGGTGTGGAAAGTCCC
CAGGCTCCCCAGCAGGCAGAAGTATGCAAAGCATGCATCTCAATTAGTCAGCAACCAGGTGTGGAAAGTC
CCCAGGCTCCCCAGCAGGCAGAAGTATGCAAAGCATGCATCTCAATTAGTCAGCAACCATAGTCCCGCCC
CTAACTCCGCCCATCCCGCCCCTAACTCCGCCCAGTTCCGCCCATTCTCCGCCCCATGGCTGACTAATTT
TTTTTATTTATGCAGAGGCCGAGGCCGCCTCTGCCTCTGAGCTATTCCAGAAGTAGTGAGGAGGCTTTTT
TGGAGGCCTAGGCTTTTGCAAAAAGCTCCCGGGAGCTTGTATATCCATTTTCGGATCTGATCAGCACGTG
TTGACAATTAATCATCGGCATAGTATATCGGCATAGTATAATACGACAAGGTGAGGAACTAAACCATGGC
CAAGTTGACCAGTGCCGTTCCGGTGCTCACCGCGCGCGACGTCGCCGGAGCGGTCGAGTTCTGGACCGAC
CGGCTCGGGTTCTCCCGGGACTTCGTGGAGGACGACTTCGCCGGTGTGGTCCGGGACGACGTGACCCTGT
TCATCAGCGCGGTCCAGGACCAGGTGGTGCCGGACAACACCCTGGCCTGGGTGTGGGTGCGCGGCCTGGA
CGAGCTGTACGCCGAGTGGTCGGAGGTCGTGTCCACGAACTTCCGGGACGCCTCCGGGCCGGCCATGACC
GAGATCGGCGAGCAGCCGTGGGGGCGGGAGTTCGCCCTGCGCGACCCGGCCGGCAACTGCGTGCACTTCG
TGGCCGAGGAGCAGGACTGACACGTGCTACGAGATTTCGATTCCACCGCCGCCTTCTATGAAAGGTTGGG
CTTCGGAATCGTTTTCCGGGACGCCGGCTGGATGATCCTCCAGCGCGGGGATCTCATGCTGGAGTTCTTC
GCCCACCCCAACTTGTTTATTGCAGCTTATAATGGTTACAAATAAAGCAATAGCATCACAAATTTCACAA
ATAAAGCATTTTTTTCACTGCATTCTAGTTGTGGTTTGTCCAAACTCATCAATGTATCTTATCATGTCTG
TATACCGTCGACCTCTAGCTAGAGCTTGGCGTAATCATGGTCATAGCTGTTTCCTGTGTGAAATTGTTAT
CCGCTCACAATTCCACACAACATACGAGCCGGAAGCATAAAGTGTAAAGCCTGGGGTGCCTAATGAGTGA
GCTAACTCACATTAATTGCGTTGCGCTCACTGCCCGCTTTCCAGTCGGGAAACCTGTCGTGCCAGCTGCA
TTAATGAATCGGCCAACGCGCGGGGAGAGGCGGTTTGCGTATTGGGCGCTCTTCCGCTTCCTCGCTCACT
GACTCGCTGCGCTCGGTCGTTCGGCTGCGGCGAGCGGTATCAGCTCACTCAAAGGCGGTAATACGGTTAT
CCACAGAATCAGGGGATAACGCAGGAAAGAACATGTGAGCAAAAGGCCAGCAAAAGGCCAGGAACCGTAA
AAAGGCCGCGTTGCTGGCGTTTTTCCATAGGCTCCGCCCCCCTGACGAGCATCACAAAAATCGACGCTCA
AGTCAGAGGTGGCGAAACCCGACAGGACTATAAAGATACCAGGCGTTTCCCCCTGGAAGCTCCCTCGTGC
GCTCTCCTGTTCCGACCCTGCCGCTTACCGGATACCTGTCCGCCTTTCTCCCTTCGGGAAGCGTGGCGCT
TTCTCATAGCTCACGCTGTAGGTATCTCAGTTCGGTGTAGGTCGTTCGCTCCAAGCTGGGCTGTGTGCAC
GAACCCCCCGTTCAGCCCGACCGCTGCGCCTTATCCGGTAACTATCGTCTTGAGTCCAACCCGGTAAGAC
ACGACTTATCGCCACTGGCAGCAGCCACTGGTAACAGGATTAGCAGAGCGAGGTATGTAGGCGGTGCTAC
AGAGTTCTTGAAGTGGTGGCCTAACTACGGCTACACTAGAAGAACAGTATTTGGTATCTGCGCTCTGCTG
AAGCCAGTTACCTTCGGAAAAAGAGTTGGTAGCTCTTGATCCGGCAAACAAACCACCGCTGGTAGCGGTG
GTTTTTTTGTTTGCAAGCAGCAGATTACGCGCAGAAAAAAAGGATCTCAAGAAGATCCTTTGATCTTTTC
TACGGGGTCTGACGCTCAGTGGAACGAAAACTCACGTTAAGGGATTTTGGTCATGAGATTATCAAAAAGG
ATCTTCACCTAGATCCTTTTAAATTAAAAATGAAGTTTTAAATCAATCTAAAGTATATATGAGTAAACTT
GGTCTGACAGTTACCAATGCTTAATCAGTGAGGCACCTATCTCAGCGATCTGTCTATTTCGTTCATCCAT
AGTTGCCTGACTCCCCGTCGTGTAGATAACTACGATACGGGAGGGCTTACCATCTGGCCCCAGTGCTGCA
ATGATACCGCGAGACCCACGCTCACCGGCTCCAGATTTATCAGCAATAAACCAGCCAGCCGGAAGGGCCG
AGCGCAGAAGTGGTCCTGCAACTTTATCCGCCTCCATCCAGTCTATTAATTGTTGCCGGGAAGCTAGAGT
AAGTAGTTCGCCAGTTAATAGTTTGCGCAACGTTGTTGCCATTGCTACAGGCATCGTGGTGTCACGCTCG
TCGTTTGGTATGGCTTCATTCAGCTCCGGTTCCCAACGATCAAGGCGAGTTACATGATCCCCCATGTTGT
GCAAAAAAGCGGTTAGCTCCTTCGGTCCTCCGATCGTTGTCAGAAGTAAGTTGGCCGCAGTGTTATCACT
CATGGTTATGGCAGCACTGCATAATTCTCTTACTGTCATGCCATCCGTAAGATGCTTTTCTGTGACTGGT
GAGTACTCAACCAAGTCATTCTGAGAATAGTGTATGCGGCGACCGAGTTGCTCTTGCCCGGCGTCAATAC
GGGATAATACCGCGCCACATAGCAGAACTTTAAAAGTGCTCATCATTGGAAAACGTTCTTCGGGGCGAAA
ACTCTCAAGGATCTTACCGCTGTTGAGATCCAGTTCGATGTAACCCACTCGTGCACCCAACTGATCTTCA
GCATCTTTTACTTTCACCAGCGTTTCTGGGTGAGCAAAAACAGGAAGGCAAAATGCCGCAAAAAAGGGAA
TAAGGGCGACACGGAAATGTTGAATACTCATACTCTTCCTTTTTCAATATTATTGAAGCATTTATCAGGG
TTATTGTCTCATGAGCGGATACATATTTGAATGTATTTAGAAAAATAAACAAATAGGGGTTCCGCGCACA
TTTCCCCGAAAAGTGCCACCTGACGTCGACGGATCGGGAGATCTCCCGATCCCCTATGGTGCACTCTCAG
TACAATCTGCTCTGATGCCGCATAGTTAAGCCAGTATCTGCTCCCTGCTTGTGTGTTGGAGGTCGCTGAG
TAGTGCGCGAGCAAAATTTAAGCTACAACAAGGCAAGGCTTGACCGACAATTGCATGAAGAATCTGCTTA
GGGTTAGGCGTTTTGCGCTGCTTCGCGATGTACGGGCCAGATATACGCGTTGACATTGATTATTGACTAG
TTATTAATAGTAATCAATTACGGGGTCATTAGTTCATAGCCCATATATGGAGTTCCGCGTTACATAACTT
ACGGTAAATGGCCCGCCTGGCTGACCGCCCAACGACCCCCGCCCATTGACGTCAATAATGACGTATGTTC
CCATAGTAACGCCAATAGGGACTTTCCATTGACGTCAATGGGTGGAGTATTTACGGTAAACTGCCCACTT
GGCAGTACATCAAGTGTATCATATGCCAAGTACGCCCCCTATTGACGTCAATGACGGTAAATGGCCCGCC
TGGCATTATGCCCAGTACATGACCTTATGGGACTTTCCTACTTGGCAGTACATCTACGTATTAGTCATCG
CTATTACCATGG
Features (pLannotate 1.2.2; 33 found; start..end, strand, type, name):
    217..397     +  LTR            5' LTR (truncated): truncated 5' long terminal repeat (LTR) from HIV-1
    444..569     +  misc_feature   HIV-1 Ψ: packaging signal of human immunodeficiency virus type 1
    553..916     +  CDS            HIV-1 gag (fragment): gag protein from human immunodeficiency virus 1; gag
   1062..1295    +  misc_feature   RRE: The Rev response element (RRE) of HIV-1 allows for Rev-dependent mRNA export from the nucleus to the cytoplasm.
   1672..1772    +  CDS            Rev (fragment): human immunodeficiency virus 1 (HIV-1) Rev protein; rev; enhances nuclear export of unspliced and incompletely spliced viral mRNAs
   1822..1939    +  misc_feature   cPPT/CTS: central polypurine tract and central termination sequence of HIV-1
   1990..2230    +  promoter       U6 promoter: RNA polymerase III promoter for human U6 snRNA
   2259..2334    +  misc_RNA       gRNA scaffold: guide RNA scaffold for the Streptococcus pyogenes CRISPR/Cas9 system
   2352..2370    +  CDS            small t antigen (fragment): SV40 (simian virus 40) small t antigen
   2396..2607    +  promoter       EF-1α core promoter: core promoter for human elongation factor EF-1α
   2683..3387    +  CDS            mNeonGreen: mNeonGreen is a basic (constitutively fluorescent) green/yellow fluorescent protein published in 2013, derived from Branchiostoma lanceolatum. It is reported to be a very rapidly-maturing monomer with moderate acid sensitivity.
   3454..3852    +  CDS            BSD: blasticidin S deaminase; Aspergillus terreus BSD; confers resistance to blasticidin
   3868..4456    +  misc_feature   WPRE: woodchuck hepatitis virus posttranscriptional regulatory element
   4507..4526    +  misc_feature   cPPT/CTS (fragment): central polypurine tract and central termination sequence of HIV-1
   4528..4761    +  LTR            3' LTR (ΔU3): self-inactivating 3' long terminal repeat (LTR) from HIV-1
   4793..5017    +  polyA_signal   bGH poly(A) signal: bovine growth hormone polyadenylation signal
   5021..5042    +  promoter       SV40 promoter (fragment): SV40 enhancer and early promoter
   5063..5491    +  rep_origin     f1 ori (sequence partly withheld): f1 bacteriophage origin of replication; arrow indicates direction of (+) strand synthesis
   5505..5834    +  promoter       SV40 promoter: SV40 enhancer and early promoter
   5882..5929    +  promoter       EM7 promoter: synthetic bacterial promoter&nbsp
   5948..6322    +  CDS            BleoR: antibiotic-binding protein; Sh ble from Streptoalloteichus hindustanus; confers resistance to bleomycin, phleomycin, and Zeocin™
   6332..6457    +  CDS            ble (fragment): BLE_KLEPN - Experimental evidence at protein level: Swiss-Prot protein existence level 1. Binding protein with a strong affinity to the bleomycin family of antibiotics. Binds to CL990; an antimitotic-antibiotic compound. From Klebsiella pneumoniae.
   6452..6573    +  polyA_signal   SV40 poly(A) signal: SV40 polyadenylation signal
   6646..6662    -  protein_bind   lac operator: The lac repressor binds to the lac operator to inhibit transcription in E. coli. This inhibition can be relieved by adding lactose or isopropyl-β-D-thiogalactopyranoside (IPTG). lac repressor encoded by lacI
   6670..6700    -  promoter       lac promoter: promoter for the E. coli lac operon
   6715..6736    -  protein_bind   CAP binding site: CAP binding activates transcription in the presence of cAMP. E. coli catabolite activator protein
   6749..6841    -  CDS            lacI (fragment): lac repressor; lacI; The lac repressor binds to the lac operator to inhibit transcription in E. coli. This inhibition can be relieved by adding lactose or isopropyl-β-D-thiogalactopyranoside (IPTG).
   7024..7612    -  rep_origin     ori: high-copy-number ColE1/pMB1/pBR322/pUC origin of replication
   7783..8643    -  CDS            AmpR: β-lactamase; bla; confers resistance to ampicillin, carbenicillin, and related antibiotics
   8644..8748    -  promoter       AmpR promoter: bla
   8807..8859    -  misc_feature   bom (fragment): basis of mobility region from pBR322
   9014..9393    +  enhancer       CMV enhancer: human cytomegalovirus immediate early enhancer
   9394..199     +  promoter       CMV promoter (across the origin): human cytomegalovirus (CMV) immediate early promoter
