[The description below was written by a language model from this plasmid's Addgene catalogue record and pLannotate feature annotations shown in this document.]
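Description:
pW301-lenti-spsgRNA-hsITGB1-pEF1s-NLS-mNeonGreen-P2A-BlastR is a third-generation, self-inactivating HIV-1-based lentiviral transfer plasmid of about 9.4 kb, built on the pW211 backbone for delivery into mammalian cells. In bacteria it replicates from a high-copy ColE1/pUC-type origin and is selected with ampicillin (AmpR). An f1 origin is also present. Viral genomic RNA is transcribed from a CMV enhancer/promoter fused to a truncated 5' LTR, which makes production Tat-independent. The packaged region carries the Ψ packaging signal with a gag fragment, the RRE for Rev-dependent nuclear export, the cPPT/CTS, a WPRE to boost transcript stability and expression, and a ΔU3 3' LTR followed by a bGH polyadenylation signal. Outside the viral unit, the backbone retains an SV40/EM7-driven BleoR (Zeocin resistance) cassette.

The payload has two expression units. A human U6 Pol III promoter drives a single guide RNA with the Streptococcus pyogenes Cas9 scaffold, carrying a spacer directed at human ITGB1 (integrin β1). No Cas9 or Cas9 derivative is encoded, so that component must be supplied separately, and the record does not state which Cas9 variant or mode of perturbation is intended. Downstream, a short EF-1α core promoter drives nuclear-localised mNeonGreen linked by a P2A self-cleaving peptide to blasticidin S deaminase. Transduced cells are therefore marked by green nuclear fluorescence and can be selected with blasticidin. The catalogue purpose line names NLS-mScarlet-I as the reporter, but the plasmid name, insert field and annotated sequence all indicate mNeonGreen. The associated work concerns cell-matrix versus cell-cell adhesion in budding epithelial morphogenesis.
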