Addgene plasmid #170817: pW301-lenti-spsgRNA-hsITGB1-pEF1s-NLS-mNeonGreen-P2A-BlastR
Purpose: Lentiviral vector to co-express a human ITGB1 spsgRNA with NLS-mScarlet-I
Depositing lab: Kenneth Yamada. Depositing organization: National Institute of Dental and Craniofacial Research (NIDCR). Publication: Budding epithelial morphogenesis driven by cell-matrix versus cell-cell adhesion. Wang S, Matsumoto K, Lish SR, Cartagena-Rivera AX, Yamada KM. Cell. 2021 Jul 8;184(14):3702-3716.e30. doi: 10.1016/j.cell.2021.05.015. Epub 2021 Jun 15. PubMed 34133940.
Backbone
  Vector backbone: pW211 (Addgene #170809)
  Vector type: Mammalian Expression, Lentiviral
Growth in bacteria
  Bacterial resistance: Ampicillin, 100 μg/mL
  Growth temperature: 30°C
  Growth strain: NEB Stable
  Copy number: High Copy
Gene/Insert
  Gene/Insert name: NLS-mNeonGreen-P2A-BlastR
  gRNA/shRNA sequence: GGACGCCGCGCGGAAAAGGT
  Species: B. lanceolatum; Synthetic; B. coriaceae
  Insert size (bp): 1221
  Mutation: NA
  Cloning method: Restriction Enzyme; 5′ cloning site Unknown (unknown if destroyed); 3′ cloning site unknown (unknown if destroyed)
  Sequencing primers: 5′ unknown
Terms and licenses: Academic/Nonprofit Terms; Industry Terms: Not Available to Industry
Depositor comments: 3rd generation lentiviral backbone. Please visit https://www.biorxiv.org/content/10.1101/2020.06.24.165795v2.full for bioRxiv preprint.
How to cite: pW301-lenti-spsgRNA-hsITGB1-pEF1s-NLS-mNeonGreen-P2A-BlastR was a gift from Kenneth Yamada (Addgene plasmid # 170817 ; http://n2t.net/addgene:170817 ; RRID:Addgene_170817)
